Addgene plasmid #8958: Rc/CMV cyclin D2
Depositing lab: Philip Hinds. Depositing organization: Tufts Medical Center. Publication: Multiple functions of D-type cyclins can antagonize pRb-mediated suppression of proliferation. Baker GL, Landis MW, Hinds PW. Cell Cycle. 2005 Feb . 4(2):330-8. 10.4161/cc.4.2.1485 PubMed 15684604.
Backbone
  Vector backbone: pRc/CMV
  Backbone size w/o insert (bp): 5542
  Vector type: Mammalian Expression
  Selectable markers: Neomycin (select with G418)
Growth in bacteria
  Bacterial resistance: Ampicillin, 100 μg/mL
  Growth temperature: 37°C
  Growth strain: DH5alpha
  Copy number: High Copy
Gene/Insert
  Gene/Insert name: cyclin D2
  Species: H. sapiens (human)
  Insert size (bp): 1000
  Entrez Gene: CCND2 (a.k.a. KIAK0002, MPPH3)
  Cloning method: Restriction Enzyme; 5′ cloning site HindIII (not destroyed); 3′ cloning site XbaI (not destroyed)
  Sequencing primers: 5′ T7
Terms and licenses: Academic/Nonprofit Terms; Industry Terms: Not Available to Industry
Depositor comments: Full-length cyclin D2 cDNA excised from Bluescript SK+ with NcoI and XbaI and subcloned into Rc/CMV along with a HindIII to NcoI fragment of the cyclin D1 5'UTS that enhances expression. See author's map.
How to cite: Rc/CMV cyclin D2 was a gift from Philip Hinds (Addgene plasmid # 8958 ; http://n2t.net/addgene:8958 ; RRID:Addgene_8958)
