[The description below was written by a language model from this plasmid's Addgene catalogue record.]
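Description:
Rc/CMV cyclin D2 is a mammalian expression plasmid built on the pRc/CMV backbone (about 5.5 kb without insert) that carries a full-length human cyclin D2 (CCND2) cDNA of roughly 1 kb. It is maintained in E. coli as a high-copy plasmid under ampicillin selection, and it carries a neomycin resistance marker so that transfected mammalian cells can be selected with G418, allowing stable as well as transient expression. No feature table accompanies the record, so the promoter is not explicitly listed. The backbone name indicates the cytomegalovirus immediate-early promoter, which drives strong constitutive transcription in most mammalian cell types. The listing of T7 as the 5′ sequencing primer implies a T7 primer site upstream of the cloning region.

The insert lies between HindIII at the 5′ end and XbaI at the 3′ end, and both sites were preserved. According to the depositor's comments, it was assembled from two pieces. The cyclin D2 cDNA was excised from a Bluescript SK+ clone as an NcoI–XbaI fragment. It was joined to a HindIII–NcoI fragment of the cyclin D1 5′ untranslated sequence, included because it enhances expression. The transcript therefore has a cyclin D1-derived leader ahead of the cyclin D2 coding sequence. No epitope tag, fusion partner or reporter is recorded.

Cyclin D2 is a D-type cyclin that partners with CDK4/6 to phosphorylate the retinoblastoma protein and promote G1 progression. The associated publication concerns how D-type cyclins antagonise pRb-mediated suppression of proliferation, which fits use of this plasmid for overexpressing cyclin D2 in cultured mammalian cells in cell-cycle studies.
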