>Addgene plasmid #8958 | Rc/CMV cyclin D2 | addgene partial sequence | sequence record 17460 | 8958 with T7
TACGGCCGCCGAATTCGGGGGCGCAGTAGCAGCGAGCAGCAGAGTCCGCACGCTCCGGCGAGGGGCAGAA
GAGCGCGAGGGAGCGCGGGGCAGCAGAAGCGAGAGCCGAGCGCGGACCCAGCCAGGACCCACAGCCCTCC
CCAGCTGCCCAGGAAGAGCCCCAGCCATGGAGCTGCTGTGCCACGAGGTGGACCCGGTCCGCAGGGCCGT
GCGGGACCGCAACCTGCTCCGAGACGACCGCGTCCTGCAGAACCTGCTCACCATCGAGGAGCGCTACCTT
CCGCAGTGCTCCTACTTCAAGTGCGTGCAGAAGGACATCCAACCCTACATGCGCAGAATGGTGGCCACCT
GGATGCTGGAGGTCTGTGAGGAACAGAAGTGCGAAGAAGAGGTCTTCCCTCTGGCCATGAATTACCTGGA
CCGTTTCTTGGCTGGGGTCCCGACTCCGAAGTCCCATCTGCAACTCCTGGGTGCTGTCTGCATGTTCCTG
GCCTCCAAACTCAAAGAGACCAGCCCGCTGACCGCGGAGAAGCTGTGCATTTACACCGACAACTCCATCA
AGCCTCAGGAGCTGCTGGAGTGGGAACTGGTGGTGCTGGGGAAGTTGAAGTGGAACCTGGCAGCTGTCAC
TCCTCATGACTTCTTGAGCACTCTTGCGCAGCTGCCCAGCGCGGGAGAGCTGTCTCTGATCGCAGC
